>Addgene plasmid #43929 | pGEX4T1-TRAF6-WT | depositor full sequence | sequence record 59328 | pGEX4T1-TRAF6-WT sequence 6569 bps
ACGTTATCGACTGCACGGTGCACCAATGCTTCTGGCGTCAGGCAGCCATCGGAAGCTGTGGTATGGCTGT
GCAGGTCGTAAATCACTGCATAATTCGTGTCGCTCAAGGCGCACTCCCGTTCTGGATAATGTTTTTTGCG
CCGACATCATAACGGTTCTGGCAAATATTCTGAAATGAGCTGTTGACAATTAATCATCGGCTCGTATAAT
GTGTGGAATTGTGAGCGGATAACAATTTCACACAGGAAACAGTATTCATGTCCCCTATACTAGGTTATTG
GAAAATTAAGGGCCTTGTGCAACCCACTCGACTTCTTTTGGAATATCTTGAAGAAAAATATGAAGAGCAT
TTGTATGAGCGCGATGAAGGTGATAAATGGCGAAACAAAAAGTTTGAATTGGGTTTGGAGTTTCCCAATC
TTCCTTATTATATTGATGGTGATGTTAAATTAACACAGTCTATGGCCATCATACGTTATATAGCTGACAA
GCACAACATGTTGGGTGGTTGTCCAAAAGAGCGTGCAGAGATTTCAATGCTTGAAGGAGCGGTTTTGGAT
ATTAGATACGGTGTTTCGAGAATTGCATATAGTAAAGACTTTGAAACTCTCAAAGTTGATTTTCTTAGCA
AGCTACCTGAAATGCTGAAAATGTTCGAAGATCGTTTATGTCATAAAACATATTTAAATGGTGATCATGT
AACCCATCCTGACTTCATGTTGTATGACGCTCTTGATGTTGTTTTATACATGGACCCAATGTGCCTGGAT
GCGTTCCCAAAATTAGTTTGTTTTAAAAAACGTATTGAAGCTATCCCACAAATTGATAAGTACTTGAAAT
CCAGCAAGTATATAGCATGGCCTTTGCAGGGCTGGCAAGCCACGTTTGGTGGTGGCGACCATCCTCCAAA
ATCGGATCTGGTTCCGCGTGGATCCCCGGAATTCATGAGTCTCTTAAACTGTGAGAACAGCTGCGGGTCC
AGCCAGTCGTCCAGTGACTGCTGCGCTGCCATGGCCGCCTCCTGCAGCGCTGCAGTGAAAGATGACAGCG
TGAGTGGCTCTGCCAGCACCGGGAACCTCTCCAGCTCCTTCATGGAGGAGATCCAGGGCTACGATGTGGA
GTTTGACCCACCTCTGGAGAGCAAGTATGAGTGTCCCATCTGCTTGATGGCTTTACGGGAAGCAGTGCAA
ACACCATGTGGCCACAGGTTCTGCAAAGCCTGCATCATCAAATCCATAAGGGATGCAGGGCACAAGTGCC
CAGTTGACAATGAAATACTGCTGGAAAATCAACTGTTTCCCGACAATTTTGCAAAGCGAGAGATTCTTTC
CCTGACGGTAAAGTGCCCAAATAAAGGCTGTTTGCAAAAGATGGAACTGAGACATCTCGAGGATCATCAA
GTACATTGTGAATTTGCTCTAGTGAATTGTCCCCAGTGCCAACGTCCTTTCCAGAAGTGCCAGGTTAATA
CACACATTATTGAGGATTGTCCCAGGAGGCAGGTTTCTTGTGTAAACTGTGCTGTGTCCATGGCATATGA
AGAGAAAGAGATCCATGATCAAAGCTGTCCTCTGGCAAATATCATCTGTGAATACTGTGGTACAATCCTC
ATCAGAGAACAGATGCCTAATCATTATGATCTGGACTGCCCAACAGCTCCAATCCCTTGCACATTCAGTG
TTTTTGGCTGTCATGAAAAGATGCAGAGGAATCACTTGGCACGACACTTGCAAGAGAATACCCAGTTGCA
CATGAGACTGTTGGCCCAGGCTGTTCATAATGTTAACCTTGCTTTGCGTCCGTGCGATGCCGCCTCTCCA
TCCCGGGGATGTCGTCCAGAGGACCCAAATTATGAGGAAACTATCAAACAGTTGGAGAGTCGCCTAGTAA
GACAGGACCATCAGATCCGGGAGCTGACTGCCAAAATGGAAACTCAGAGTATGTACGTGGGCGAGCTCAA
ACGGACCATTCGGACCCTGGAGGACAAGGTTGCCGAAATGGAAGCACAGCAGTGTAACGGGATCTACATT
TGGAAGATTGGCAACTTTGGGATGCACTTGAAATCCCAAGAAGAGGAAAGACCTGTTGTCATCCATAGCC
CTGGATTCTACACAGGCAGACCTGGGTACAAGCTGTGCATGCGCCTGCATCTTCAGTTACCGACAGCTCA
GCGCTGTGCAAACTATATATCCCTTTTTGTCCACACAATGCAAGGAGAATATGACAGCCACCTCCCCTGG
CCCTTCCAGGGTACAATACGCCTTACAATTCTCGACCAGTCTGAAGCACTTATAAGGCAAAACCACGAAG
AGGTCATGGACGCCAAACCAGAACTGCTTGCCTTTCAGCGACCCACAATCCCACGGAACCCCAAAGGTTT
TGGCTATGTAACATTTATGCACCTGGAAGCCTTAAGACAGGGAACCTTCATTAAGGATGATACATTACTA
GTGCGCTGTGAAGTCTCTACCCGCTTTGACATGGGTGGCCTTCGGAAGGAGGGTTTCCAGCCACGAAGTA
CTGATGCGGGGGTGTAGGTCGAGCATGCATCTAGTCGAGCGGCCGCATCGTGACTGACTGACGATCTGCC
TCGCGCGTTTCGGTGATGACGGTGAAAACCTCTGACACATGCAGCTCCCGGAGACGGTCACAGCTTGTCT
GTAAGCGGATGCCGGGAGCAGACAAGCCCGTCAGGGCGCGTCAGCGGGTGTTGGCGGGTGTCGGGGCGCA
GCCATGACCCAGTCACGTAGCGATAGCGGAGTGTATAATTCTTGAAGACGAAAGGGCCTCGTGATACGCC
TATTTTTATAGGTTAATGTCATGATAATAATGGTTTCTTAGACGTCAGGTGGCACTTTTCGGGGAAATGT
GCGCGGAACCCCTATTTGTTTATTTTTCTAAATACATTCAAATATGTATCCGCTCATGAGACAATAACCC
TGATAAATGCTTCAATAATATTGAAAAAGGAAGAGTATGAGTATTCAACATTTCCGTGTCGCCCTTATTC
CCTTTTTTGCGGCATTTTGCCTTCCTGTTTTTGCTCACCCAGAAACGCTGGTGAAAGTAAAAGATGCTGA
AGATCAGTTGGGTGCACGAGTGGGTTACATCGAACTGGATCTCAACAGCGGTAAGATCCTTGAGAGTTTT
CGCCCCGAAGAACGTTTTCCAATGATGAGCACTTTTAAAGTTCTGCTATGTGGCGCGGTATTATCCCGTG
TTGACGCCGGGCAAGAGCAACTCGGTCGCCGCATACACTATTCTCAGAATGACTTGGTTGAGTACTCACC
AGTCACAGAAAAGCATCTTACGGATGGCATGACAGTAAGAGAATTATGCAGTGCTGCCATAACCATGAGT
GATAACACTGCGGCCAACTTACTTCTGACAACGATCGGAGGACCGAAGGAGCTAACCGCTTTTTTGCACA
ACATGGGGGATCATGTAACTCGCCTTGATCGTTGGGAACCGGAGCTGAATGAAGCCATACCAAACGACGA
GCGTGACACCACGATGCCTGCAGCAATGGCAACAACGTTGCGCAAACTATTAACTGGCGAACTACTTACT
CTAGCTTCCCGGCAACAATTAATAGACTGGATGGAGGCGGATAAAGTTGCAGGACCACTTCTGCGCTCGG
CCCTTCCGGCTGGCTGGTTTATTGCTGATAAATCTGGAGCCGGTGAGCGTGGGTCTCGCGGTATCATTGC
AGCACTGGGGCCAGATGGTAAGCCCTCCCGTATCGTAGTTATCTACACGACGGGGAGTCAGGCAACTATG
GATGAACGAAATAGACAGATCGCTGAGATAGGTGCCTCACTGATTAAGCATTGGTAACTGTCAGACCAAG
TTTACTCATATATACTTTAGATTGATTTAAAACTTCATTTTTAATTTAAAAGGATCTAGGTGAAGATCCT
TTTTGATAATCTCATGACCAAAATCCCTTAACGTGAGTTTTCGTTCCACTGAGCGTCAGACCCCGTAGAA
AAGATCAAAGGATCTTCTTGAGATCCTTTTTTTCTGCGCGTAATCTGCTGCTTGCAAACAAAAAAACCAC
CGCTACCAGCGGTGGTTTGTTTGCCGGATCAAGAGCTACCAACTCTTTTTCCGAAGGTAACTGGCTTCAG
CAGAGCGCAGATACCAAATACTGTCCTTCTAGTGTAGCCGTAGTTAGGCCACCACTTCAAGAACTCTGTA
GCACCGCCTACATACCTCGCTCTGCTAATCCTGTTACCAGTGGCTGCTGCCAGTGGCGATAAGTCGTGTC
TTACCGGGTTGGACTCAAGACGATAGTTACCGGATAAGGCGCAGCGGTCGGGCTGAACGGGGGGTTCGTG
CACACAGCCCAGCTTGGAGCGAACGACCTACACCGAACTGAGATACCTACAGCGTGAGCTATGAGAAAGC
GCCACGCTTCCCGAAGGGAGAAAGGCGGACAGGTATCCGGTAAGCGGCAGGGTCGGAACAGGAGAGCGCA
CGAGGGAGCTTCCAGGGGGAAACGCCTGGTATCTTTATAGTCCTGTCGGGTTTCGCCACCTCTGACTTGA
GCGTCGATTTTTGTGATGCTCGTCAGGGGGGCGGAGCCTATGGAAAAACGCCAGCAACGCGGCCTTTTTA
CGGTTCCTGGCCTTTTGCTGGCCTTTTGCTCACATGTTCTTTCCTGCGTTATCCCCTGATTCTGTGGATA
ACCGTATTACCGCCTTTGAGTGAGCTGATACCGCTCGCCGCAGCCGAACGACCGAGCGCAGCGAGTCAGT
GAGCGAGGAAGCGGAAGAGCGCCTGATGCGGTATTTTCTCCTTACGCATCTGTGCGGTATTTCACACCGC
ATAAATTCCGACACCATCGAATGGTGCAAAACCTTTCGCGGTATGGCATGATAGCGCCCGGAAGAGAGTC
AATTCAGGGTGGTGAATGTGAAACCAGTAACGTTATACGATGTCGCAGAGTATGCCGGTGTCTCTTATCA
GACCGTTTCCCGCGTGGTGAACCAGGCCAGCCACGTTTCTGCGAAAACGCGGGAAAAAGTGGAAGCGGCG
ATGGCGGAGCTGAATTACATTCCCAACCGCGTGGCACAACAACTGGCGGGCAAACAGTCGTTGCTGATTG
GCGTTGCCACCTCCAGTCTGGCCCTGCACGCGCCGTCGCAAATTGTCGCGGCGATTAAATCTCGCGCCGA
TCAACTGGGTGCCAGCGTGGTGGTGTCGATGGTAGAACGAAGCGGCGTCGAAGCCTGTAAAGCGGCGGTG
CACAATCTTCTCGCGCAACGCGTCAGTGGGCTGATCATTAACTATCCGCTGGATGACCAGGATGCCATTG
CTGTGGAAGCTGCCTGCACTAATGTTCCGGCGTTATTTCTTGATGTCTCTGACCAGACACCCATCAACAG
TATTATTTTCTCCCATGAAGACGGTACGCGACTGGGCGTGGAGCATCTGGTCGCATTGGGTCACCAGCAA
ATCGCGCTGTTAGCGGGCCCATTAAGTTCTGTCTCGGCGCGTCTGCGTCTGGCTGGCTGGCATAAATATC
TCACTCGCAATCAAATTCAGCCGATAGCGGAACGGGAAGGCGACTGGAGTGCCATGTCCGGTTTTCAACA
AACCATGCAAATGCTGAATGAGGGCATCGTTCCCACTGCGATGCTGGTTGCCAACGATCAGATGGCGCTG
GGCGCAATGCGCGCCATTACCGAGTCCGGGCTGCGCGTTGGTGCGGATATCTCGGTAGTGGGATACGACG
ATACCGAAGACAGCTCATGTTATATCCCGCCGTTAACCACCATCAAACAGGATTTTCGCCTGCTGGGGCA
AACCAGCGTGGACCGCTTGCTGCAACTCTCTCAGGGCCAGGCGGTGAAGGGCAATCAGCTGTTGCCCGTC
TCACTGGTGAAAAGAAAAACCACCCTGGCGCCCAATACGCAAACCGCCTCTCCCCGCGCGTTGGCCGATT
CATTAATGCAGCTGGCACGACAGGTTTCCCGACTGGAAAGCGGGCAGTGAGCGCAACGCAATTAATGTGA
GTTAGCTCACTCATTAGGCACCCCAGGCTTTACACTTTATGCTTCCGGCTCGTATGTTGTGTGGAATTGT
GAGCGGATAACAATTTCACACAGGAAACAGCTATGACCATGATTACGGATTCACTGGCCGTCGTTTTACA
ACGTCGTGACTGGGAAAACCCTGGCGTTACCCAACTTAATCGCCTTGCAGCACATCCCCCTTTCGCCAGC
TGGCGTAATAGCGAAGAGGCCCGCACCGATCGCCCTTCCCAACAGTTGCGCAGCCTGAATGGCGAATGGC
GCTTTGCCTGGTTTCCGGCACCAGAAGCGGTGCCGGAAAGCTGGCTGGAGTGCGATCTTCCTGAGGCCGA
TACTGTCGTCGTCCCCTCAAACTGGCAGATGCACGGTTACGATGCGCCCATCTACACCAACGTAACCTAT
CCCATTACGGTCAATCCGCCGTTTGTTCCCACGGAGAATCCGACGGGTTGTTACTCGCTCACATTTAATG
TTGATGAAAGCTGGCTACAGGAAGGCCAGACGCGAATTATTTTTGATGGCGTTGGAATT
Features (pLannotate 1.2.2; 17 found; start..end, strand, type, name):
      6..107     -  CDS            yciV (fragment): RNAAM_ECOLI - Also known as trpH From Escherichia coli (strain K12).
    183..211     +  promoter       tac promoter: strong E. coli promoter; hybrid between the trp and lac UV5 promoters
    219..235     +  protein_bind   lac operator: The lac repressor binds to the lac operator to inhibit transcription in E. coli. This inhibition can be relieved by adding lactose or isopropyl-β-D-thiogalactopyranoside (IPTG). lac repressor encoded by lacI
    258..911     +  CDS            GST26_SCHJA: Experimental evidence at protein level: Swiss-Prot protein existence level 1. GST isoenzymes appear to play a central role in the parasite detoxification system. Other functions are also suspected including a role in increasing the solubility of haematin in the parasite gut. From Schistosoma japonicum (Blood fluke).
    945..2534    +  CDS            Traf6: TRAF6_MOUSE - Experimental evidence at protein level: Swiss-Prot protein existence level 1. E3 ubiquitin ligase that, together with UBE2N and UBE2V1, mediates the synthesis of 'Lys-63'-linked-polyubiquitin chains conjugated to proteins, such as IKBKG, IRAK1, AKT1 and AKT2. Also mediates ubiquitination of free/unanchored polyubiquitin chain that leads to MAP3K7 activation (By similarity). Leads to the activation of NF-kappa-B and JUN. May be essential for the formation of functional osteoclasts. Seems to also play a role in dendritic cells (DCs) maturation and/or activation. Represses c-Myb-med
   2586..2625    +  CDS            rop (fragment): Rop protein, which maintains plasmids at low copy number; rop
   2727..2767    +  misc_feature   bom (fragment): basis of mobility region from pBR322
   2872..2976    +  promoter       AmpR promoter: bla
   2977..3837    +  CDS            AmpR: β-lactamase; bla; confers resistance to ampicillin, carbenicillin, and related antibiotics
   4008..4596    +  rep_origin     ori: high-copy-number ColE1/pMB1/pBR322/pUC origin of replication
   4782..4833    -  misc_feature   bom (fragment): basis of mobility region from pBR322
   4840..4917    +  promoter       lacIq promoter: lacI (mutant); In the lacIq allele, a single base change in the promoter boosts expression of the lacI gene about 10-fold.
   4918..6000    +  CDS            lacI: lac repressor; lacI; The lac repressor binds to the lac operator to inhibit transcription in E. coli. This inhibition can be relieved by adding lactose or isopropyl-β-D-thiogalactopyranoside (IPTG).
   6013..6034    +  protein_bind   CAP binding site: CAP binding activates transcription in the presence of cAMP. E. coli catabolite activator protein
   6049..6079    +  promoter       lac promoter: promoter for the E. coli lac operon
   6087..6103    +  protein_bind   lac operator: The lac repressor binds to the lac operator to inhibit transcription in E. coli. This inhibition can be relieved by adding lactose or isopropyl-β-D-thiogalactopyranoside (IPTG). lac repressor encoded by lacI
   6123..6296    +  CDS            lacZα: LacZα fragment of β-galactosidase; lacZ fragment
