[The description below was written by a language model from this plasmid's Addgene catalogue record and pLannotate feature annotations shown in this document.]
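Description:
pGEX4T1-TRAF6-WT is a bacterial expression plasmid built on the pGEX4T1 backbone and designed to produce wild-type mouse TRAF6 (TNF receptor-associated factor 6) as an N-terminal glutathione S-transferase fusion in E. coli. The 6,569 bp plasmid replicates from a high-copy ColE1/pMB1-type origin and is selected with ampicillin through the bla (β-lactamase) gene and its own promoter. Short annotated fragments of rop, bom and yciV, together with a lac promoter/operator and lacZα segment downstream of lacI, are remnants of the backbone and not functional parts of the payload.

The expression cassette consists of the hybrid tac promoter followed by a lac operator, the Schistosoma japonicum GST coding sequence, and then the Traf6 open reading frame, which was inserted by restriction cloning at an intact EcoRI site on the 5′ side and a destroyed XbaI site on the 3′ side. The plasmid also carries lacI under the lacIq promoter, so the lac repressor is supplied in cis. This keeps the tac promoter repressed until IPTG is added, giving inducible expression independent of the host strain's repressor level. The GST moiety allows the fusion protein to be captured on glutathione affinity matrices.

TRAF6 is an E3 ubiquitin ligase that assembles Lys-63-linked polyubiquitin chains and signals to NF-κB. The associated publication examines site-specific TRAF6 auto-ubiquitination as a determinant of IκB kinase activation. The construct is therefore suited to making recombinant GST-TRAF6 for purification, pull-down and in vitro ubiquitination experiments. The "WT" in its name suggests use as the wild-type reference alongside mutant versions, although the record does not describe such variants.
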