Addgene plasmid #43929: pGEX4T1-TRAF6-WT
Depositing lab: Bryant Darnay. Publication: Site-specific Lys-63-linked tumor necrosis factor receptor-associated factor 6 auto-ubiquitination is a critical determinant of I kappa B kinase activation. Lamothe B, Besse A, Campos AD, Webster WK, Wu H, Darnay BG. J Biol Chem. 2007 Feb 9;282(6):4102-12. Epub 2006 Nov 29. 10.1074/jbc.M609503200 PubMed 17135271.
Backbone
  Vector backbone: pGEX4T1
  Backbone manufacturer: GE Healthcare
  Backbone size w/o insert (bp): 4910
  Total vector size (bp): 6569
  Vector type: Bacterial Expression
Growth in bacteria
  Bacterial resistance: Ampicillin, 100 μg/mL
  Growth temperature: 37°C
  Growth strain: DH5alpha
  Copy number: High Copy
Gene/Insert
  Gene/Insert name: TNF Receptor-Associated Factor 6 (alt name: TRAF6)
  Species: M. musculus (mouse)
  Insert size (bp): 1650
  GenBank ID: NM_009424.2
  Entrez Gene: Traf6 (a.k.a. 2310003F17Rik, C630032O20Rik)
  Tag / fusion protein: GST (N terminal on backbone)
  Cloning method: Restriction Enzyme; 5′ cloning site EcoRI (not destroyed); 3′ cloning site XbaI (destroyed during cloning)
  Sequencing primers: 5′ pGEX 5'; 3′ pGEX 3'
Resource information
  A portion of this plasmid was derived from a plasmid made by: H. Nakano
Terms and licenses: Academic/Nonprofit Terms; Industry Terms: Not Available to Industry
How to cite: pGEX4T1-TRAF6-WT was a gift from Bryant Darnay (Addgene plasmid # 43929)
