>Addgene plasmid #43929 | pGEX4T1-TRAF6-WT | addgene partial sequence | sequence record 60237 | pGEX5
CTGGTTCCGCGTGGATCCCCGGAATTCATGAGTCTCTTAAACTGTGAGAACAGCTGCGGGTCCAGCCAGT
CGTCCAGTGACTGCTGCGCTGCCATGGCCGCCTCCTGCAGCGCTGCAGTGAAAGATGACAGCGTGAGTGG
CTCTGCCAGCACCGGGAACCTCTCCAGCTCCTTCATGGAGGAGATCCAGGGCTACGATGTGGAGTTTGAC
CCACCTCTGGAGAGCAAGTATGAGTGTCCCATTTGCTTGATGGCTTTACGGGAAGCAGTGCAAACACCAT
GTGGCCACAGGTTCTGCAAAGCCTGCATCATCAAATCCATAAGGGATGCAGGGCACAAGTGCCCAGTTGA
CAATGAAATACTGCTGGAAAATCAACTGTTTCCCGACAATTTTGCAAAGCGAGAGATTCTTTCCCTGACG
GTAAAGTGCCCAAATAAAGGCTGTTTGCAAAAGATGGAACTGAGACATCTCGAGGATCATCAAGTACATT
GTGAATTTGCTCTAGTGAATTGTCCCCAGTGCCAACGTCCTTTCCAGAAGTGCCAGGTTAATACACACAT
TATTGAGGATTGTCCCAGGAGGCAGGTTTCTTGTGTAAACTGTGCTGTGTCCATGGCATATGAAGAGAAA
GAGATCCATGATCAAAGCTGTCCTCTGGCAAATATCATCTGTGAATACTGTGGTACAATCCTCATCAGAG
AACAGATGCCTAATCATTATGATCTGGACTGCCCAACAGCTCCAATCCCTTGCACATTCAGTGTTTTTGG
CTGTCATGAAAA
